>Addgene plasmid #126099 | pBbA14c-RFP | addgene full sequence | sequence record 246944 | Addgene NGS Result
GACGTCTTGACAGCTAGCTCAGTCCTAGGTATAATGCTAGCAGGTTTAATCGAATTCAAAAGATCTTTTA
AGAAGGAGATATACATATGGCGAGTAGCGAAGACGTTATCAAAGAGTTCATGCGTTTCAAAGTTCGTATG
GAAGGTTCCGTTAACGGTCACGAGTTCGAAATCGAAGGTGAAGGTGAAGGTCGTCCGTACGAAGGTACCC
AGACCGCTAAACTGAAAGTTACCAAAGGTGGTCCGCTGCCGTTCGCTTGGGACATCCTGTCCCCGCAGTT
CCAGTACGGTTCCAAAGCTTACGTTAAACACCCGGCTGACATCCCGGACTACCTGAAACTGTCCTTCCCG
GAAGGTTTCAAATGGGAACGTGTTATGAACTTCGAAGACGGTGGTGTTGTTACCGTTACCCAGGACTCCT
CCCTGCAAGACGGTGAGTTCATCTACAAAGTTAAACTGCGTGGTACCAACTTCCCGTCCGACGGTCCGGT
TATGCAGAAAAAAACCATGGGTTGGGAAGCTTCCACCGAACGTATGTACCCGGAAGACGGTGCTCTGAAA
GGTGAAATCAAAATGCGTCTGAAACTGAAAGACGGTGGTCACTACGACGCTGAAGTTAAAACCACCTACA
TGGCTAAAAAACCGGTTCAGCTGCCGGGTGCTTACAAAACCGACATCAAACTGGACATCACCTCCCACAA
CGAAGACTACACCATCGTTGAACAGTACGAACGTGCTGAAGGTCGTCACTCCACCGGTGCTTAAGGATCC
AAACTCGAGTAAGGATCTCCAGGCATCAAATAAAACGAAAGGCTCAGTCGAAAGACTGGGCCTTTCGTTT
TATCTGTTGTTTGTCGGTGAACGCTCTCTACTAGAGTCACACTGGCTCACCTTCGGGTGGGCCTTTCTGC
GTTTATACCTAGGGATATATTCCGCTTCCTCGCTCACTGACTCGCTACGCTCGGTCGTTCGACTGCGGCG
AGCGGAAATGGCTTACGAACGGGGCGGAGATTTCCTGGAAGATGCCAGGAAGATACTTAACAGGGAAGTG
AGAGGGCCGCGGCAAAGCCGTTTTTCCATAGGCTCCGCCCCCCTGACAAGCATCACGAAATCTGACGCTC
AAATCAGTGGTGGCGAAACCCGACAGGACTATAAAGATACCAGGCGTTTCCCCCTGGCGGCTCCCTCGTG
CGCTCTCCTGTTCCTGCCTTTCGGTTTACCGGTGTCATTCCGCTGTTATGGCCGCGTTTGTCTCATTCCA
CGCCTGACACTCAGTTCCGGGTAGGCAGTTCGCTCCAAGCTGGACTGTATGCACGAACCCCCCGTTCAGT
CCGACCGCTGCGCCTTATCCGGTAACTATCGTCTTGAGTCCAACCCGGAAAGACATGCAAAAGCACCACT
GGCAGCAGCCACTGGTAATTGATTTAGAGGAGTTAGTCTTGAAGTCATGCGCCGGTTAAGGCTAAACTGA
AAGGACAAGTTTTGGTGACTGCGCTCCTCCAAGCCAGTTACCTCGGTTCAAAGAGTTGGTAGCTCAGAGA
ACCTTCGAAAAACCGCCCTGCAAGGCGGTTTTTTCGTTTTCAGAGCAAGAGATTACGCGCAGACCAAAAC
GATCTCAAGAAGATCATCTTATTAATCAGATAAAATATTTCTAGATTTCAGTGCAATTTATCTCTTCAAA
TGTAGCACCTGAAGTCAGCCCCATACGATATAAGTTGTTACTAGTGCTTGGATTCTCACCAATAAAAAAC
GCCCGGCGGCAACCGAGCGTTCTGAACAAATCCAGATGGAGTTCTGAGGTCATTACTGGATCTATCAACA
GGAGTCCAAGCGAGCTCGATATCAAATTACGCCCCGCCCTGCCACTCATCGCAGTACTGTTGTAATTCAT
TAAGCATTCTGCCGACATGGAAGCCATCACAAACGGCATGATGAACCTGAATCGCCAGCGGCATCAGCAC
CTTGTCGCCTTGCGTATAATATTTGCCCATGGTGAAAACGGGGGCGAAGAAGTTGTCCATATTGGCCACG
TTTAAATCAAAACTGGTGAAACTCACCCAGGGATTGGCTGAGACGAAAAACATATTCTCAATAAACCCTT
TAGGGAAATAGGCCAGGTTTTCACCGTAACACGCCACATCTTGCGAATATATGTGTAGAAACTGCCGGAA
ATCGTCGTGGTATTCACTCCAGAGCGATGAAAACGTTTCAGTTTGCTCATGGAAAACGGTGTAACAAGGG
TGAACACTATCCCATATCACCAGCTCACCGTCTTTCATTGCCATACGAAATTCCGGATGAGCATTCATCA
GGCGGGCAAGAATGTGAATAAAGGCCGGATAAAACTTGTGCTTATTTTTCTTTACGGTCTTTAAAAAGGC
CGTAATATCCAGCTGAACGGTCTGGTTATAGGTACATTGAGCAACTGACTGAAATGCCTCAAAATGTTCT
TTACGATGCCATTGGGATATATCAACGGTGGTATATCCAGTGATTTTTTTCTCCATTTTAGCTTCCTTAG
CTCCTGAAAATCTCGATAACTCAAAAAATACGCCCGGTAGTGATCTTATTTCATTATGGTGAAAGTTGGA
ACCTCTTACGTGCCGATCAACGTCTCATTTTCGCCAGATATC
Features (pLannotate 1.2.2; 9 found; start..end, strand, type, name):
      7..41      +  promoter       J23119 promoter: bacterial promoter (Registry of Standard Biological Parts BBa J23119)
     87..764     +  CDS            mRFP1: monomeric derivative of DsRed (Campbell et al., 2002)
    797..868     +  terminator     rrnB T1 terminator: transcription terminator T1 from the E. coli rrnB gene
    884..911     +  terminator     T7Te terminator: phage T7 early transcription terminator
    930..985     -  rep_origin     RSF ori (fragment): Plasmids containing the RSF 1030 origin of replication can be propagated in E. coli cells that contain additional plasmids with compatible origins.
   1073..1618    -  rep_origin     p15A ori: Plasmids containing the medium-copy-number p15A origin of replication can be propagated in E. coli cells that contain a second plasmid with the ColE1 origin.
   1732..1826    -  terminator     lambda t0 terminator: transcription terminator from phage lambda
   1850..2506    -  CDS            cat: CAT_ECOLX - Experimental evidence at protein level: Swiss-Prot protein existence level 1. This enzyme is an effector of chloramphenicol resistance in bacteria. From Escherichia coli. This protein is used as a marker in many commonly used cloning vectors, such as pACYC184.
   2507..2609    -  promoter       cat promoter: promoter of the E. coli cat gene encoding chloramphenicol acetyltransferase
