[The description below was written by a language model from this plasmid's Addgene catalogue record and pLannotate feature annotations shown in this document.]
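Description:
pBbA14c-RFP is a small bacterial expression plasmid for Escherichia coli built on the pBb (BglBrick) vector series, intended for constitutive expression and compatible with BglBrick-style part exchange. The sequenced record is about 2.6 kb. Replication is driven by a p15A origin, which is compatible with ColE1-type plasmids and so allows co-maintenance with a second vector. The annotation software also flags a short fragment resembling the RSF origin next to it, most likely only a partial sequence match rather than a functional second replicon. The catalogue entry lists the plasmid as high copy, whereas p15A is generally regarded as a medium-copy origin, so the two sources differ on this point. Selection is by chloramphenicol, through a cat (chloramphenicol acetyltransferase) gene with its own cat promoter, oriented opposite to the expression cassette and followed by the lambda t0 terminator.

The payload is a simple reporter unit. The strong synthetic constitutive promoter J23119 from the Registry of Standard Biological Parts drives mRFP1, a monomeric red fluorescent derivative of DsRed (678 bp insert). Transcription is stopped by a double terminator made up of rrnB T1 and the phage T7 early terminator T7Te, which insulates the cassette from the downstream origin. No inducible regulator or repressor gene is annotated, consistent with constitutive, inducer-free expression. The depositor notes that the plasmid was assembled by In-Fusion cloning.

The RFP coding sequence serves both as a fluorescent readout of promoter and vector strength and as a placeholder that can be swapped for a gene of interest. The plasmid comes from work on a tool for choosing and predicting the performance of E. coli expression vectors.
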