Addgene plasmid #126099: pBbA14c-RFP
Purpose: Constitutive expression vector for Escherichia coli. BglBrick compatible.
Depositing lab: Nigel Scrutton. Depositing organization: University of Manchester. Publication: SelProm: A Queryable and Predictive Expression Vector Selection Tool for Escherichia coli. Jervis AJ, Carbonell P, Taylor S, Sung R, Dunstan MS, Robinson CJ, Breitling R, Takano E, Scrutton NS. ACS Synth Biol. 2019 Mar 18. doi: 10.1021/acssynbio.8b00399. PubMed 30870592.
Backbone
  Vector backbone: pBb
  Backbone size w/o insert (bp): 2168
  Vector type: Bacterial Expression, Synthetic Biology
Growth in bacteria
  Bacterial resistance: Chloramphenicol, 25 μg/mL
  Growth temperature: 37°C
  Growth strain: DH5alpha
  Copy number: High Copy
Gene/Insert
  Gene/Insert name: RFP
  Species: Synthetic
  Insert size (bp): 678
  Promoter: J23119
  Cloning method: Unknown
  Sequencing primers: 5′ GGTAGTGATCTTATTTCATTATGGTG
Terms and licenses: Academic/Nonprofit Terms; Industry Terms: Not Available to Industry
Depositor comments: Cloning method was In-Fusion.
How to cite: pBbA14c-RFP was a gift from Nigel Scrutton (Addgene plasmid # 126099 ; http://n2t.net/addgene:126099 ; RRID:Addgene_126099)
